Addgene plasmid #194323: pGTag Hygro BFP nLAP -0
Purpose: CRISPR/Cas9-mediated generic protein tagging
Depositing lab: Frank Schnütgen. Depositing organization: Goethe-Universitaet Frankfurt am Main. Publication: CRISPR/Cas9-mediated generic protein tagging in mammalian cells. Thone FMB, Kurrle NS, von Melchner H, Schnutgen F. Methods. 2019 Jul 15;164-165:59-66. doi: 10.1016/j.ymeth.2019.02.018. Epub 2019 Feb 22. PubMed 30797903.
Backbone
  Vector backbone: pBluescript KS-
  Total vector size (bp): 5393
  Vector type: Bacterial cloning vector
  Selectable markers: Hygromycin
Growth in bacteria
  Bacterial resistance: Ampicillin, 100 μg/mL
  Growth temperature: 37°C
  Growth strain: NEB Stable
  Copy number: High Copy
Gene/Insert
  Gene/Insert name: Hygro-P2A-nLAP(BFP)
  Insert size (bp): 2052
  Cloning method: Restriction Enzyme; 5′ cloning site SalI (not destroyed); 3′ cloning site XhoI (not destroyed)
  Sequencing primers: 5′ M13 forward; 3′ M13 reverse
Terms and licenses: Academic/Nonprofit Terms; Industry Terms: Not Available to Industry
How to cite: pGTag Hygro BFP nLAP -0 was a gift from Frank Schnütgen (Addgene plasmid # 194323 ; http://n2t.net/addgene:194323 ; RRID:Addgene_194323)
