[The description below was written by a language model from this plasmid's Addgene catalogue record and pLannotate feature annotations shown in this document.]
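Description:
pGTag Hygro BFP nLAP -0 is a donor-type plasmid for CRISPR/Cas9-mediated generic protein tagging in mammalian cells, built on the pBluescript KS- bacterial cloning backbone (5,393 bp in total). It is maintained in E. coli through a high-copy ColE1/pUC origin and the AmpR β-lactamase gene. It also keeps the usual pBluescript elements: an f1 origin, lacZα and lac promoter/operator remnants, and flanking T7 and T3 promoters and multiple-cloning-site fragments. Hygromycin is the selectable marker for the target cells.

The roughly 2 kb insert, cloned between SalI and XhoI sites, is a Hygro-P2A-nLAP(BFP) cassette. It starts with the hygromycin phosphotransferase (hph) coding sequence, followed by a P2A ribosomal-skipping peptide and then TagBFP, a monomeric blue fluorescent protein. No eukaryotic promoter is annotated upstream of hph. This suggests that the cassette depends on in-frame integration at an endogenous locus for expression, although the record does not say so explicitly. In such an arrangement, P2A would release the resistance protein from the BFP-containing tag, leaving the tag fused to the target protein. About 260 bp downstream of TagBFP is unannotated and presumably holds the rest of the nLAP module. "nLAP" probably denotes an N-terminal localization-and-affinity-purification tag, but its components are not listed. The "-0" suffix may indicate a reading-frame variant, which is also not stated.

Upstream of the cassette, a human U6 promoter drives a short unannotated segment followed by the S. pyogenes gRNA scaffold, so the plasmid carries its own guide RNA expression unit. The guide's target is not recorded. No Cas9 gene is annotated, so the nuclease would have to come from another source.
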