Features (pLannotate 1.2.2; 18 found; start..end, strand, type, name):
     34..52      +  promoter       T7 promoter: promoter for bacteriophage T7 RNA polymerase
     98..332     +  promoter       U6 promoter: RNA polymerase III promoter for human U6 snRNA
    361..436     +  misc_RNA       gRNA scaffold: guide RNA scaffold for the Streptococcus pyogenes CRISPR/Cas9 system
    472..488     +  misc_feature   MCS (fragment): pBluescript multiple cloning site
    532..1554    +  CDS            hph: KHYB_ECOLX - Experimental evidence at protein level: Swiss-Prot protein existence level 1. The aminoglycoside phosphotransferases achieve inactivation of their antibiotic substrates by phosphorylation. Only phosphorylates hygromycin and closely related compounds such as demethyl analogs and destomycin. From Escherichia coli.
   1561..1613    +  CDS            P2A (fragment): 2A peptide from porcine teschovirus-1 polyprotein Eukaryotic ribosomes fail to insert a peptide bond between the Gly and Pro residues, yielding separate polypeptides.
   1618..2316    +  CDS            TagBFP: TagBFP is a basic (constitutively fluorescent) blue fluorescent protein published in 2008, derived from Entacmaea quadricolor. It is reported to be a very rapidly-maturing monomer with very low acid sensitivity.
   2580..2600    +  misc_feature   MCS (fragment): pBluescript multiple cloning site
   2613..2631    -  promoter       T3 promoter: promoter for bacteriophage T3 RNA polymerase
   2676..2692    -  protein_bind   lac operator: The lac repressor binds to the lac operator to inhibit transcription in E. coli. This inhibition can be relieved by adding lactose or isopropyl-β-D-thiogalactopyranoside (IPTG). lac repressor encoded by lacI
   2700..2730    -  promoter       lac promoter: promoter for the E. coli lac operon
   2745..2766    -  protein_bind   CAP binding site: CAP binding activates transcription in the presence of cAMP. E. coli catabolite activator protein
   2779..2871    -  CDS            lacI (fragment): lac repressor; lacI; The lac repressor binds to the lac operator to inhibit transcription in E. coli. This inhibition can be relieved by adding lactose or isopropyl-β-D-thiogalactopyranoside (IPTG).
   3054..3642    -  rep_origin     ori: high-copy-number ColE1/pMB1/pBR322/pUC origin of replication
   3813..4673    -  CDS            AmpR: β-lactamase; bla; confers resistance to ampicillin, carbenicillin, and related antibiotics
   4674..4778    -  promoter       AmpR promoter: bla
   4805..5233    +  rep_origin     f1 ori (sequence partly withheld): f1 bacteriophage origin of replication; arrow indicates direction of (+) strand synthesis
   5264..26      -  CDS            lacZα (fragment) (across the origin): LacZα fragment of β-galactosidase; lacZ fragment
>Addgene plasmid #194323 | pGTag Hygro BFP nLAP -0 | addgene full sequence | sequence record 384112 | Addgene NGS Result
CGACGTTGTAAAACGACGGCCAGTGAGCGCGCGTAATACGACTCACTATAGGGCGAATTGGAGCTACCCG
CATTACCCTGTTATCCCTAAGATCCGACTATTTCCCATGATTCCTTCATATTTGCATATACGATACAAGG
CTGTTAGAGAGATAATTAGAATTAATTTGACTGTAAACACAAAGATATTAGTACAAAATACGTGACGTAG
AAAGTAATAATTTCTTGGGTAGTTTGCAGTTTTAAAATTATGTTTTAAAATGGACTATCATATGCTTACC
GTAACTTGAAAGTATTTCGATTTCTTGGCTTTATATATCTTGTGGAAAGGACGAAACACCGGTATGTCGG
GAACCTCTCCGTTTTAGAGCTAGAAATAGCAAGTTAAAATAAGGCTAGTCCGTTATCAACTTGAAAAAGT
GGCACCGAGTCGGTGCTTTTTTGAATTCAGATCTTACATTTCAGGACATCTAGCTTATCGATACCGTCAT
CTACCCCTGGAGAGGTTCCCGACATACCTAAAAGTACCACCATGAAAAAGCCTGAACTCACCGCGACGTC
TGTCGAGAAGTTTCTGATCGAAAAGTTCGACAGCGTCTCCGACCTGATGCAGCTCTCGGAGGGCGAAGAA
TCTCGTGCTTTCAGCTTCGATGTAGGAGGGCGTGGATATGTCCTGCGGGTAAATAGCTGCGCCGATGGTT
TCTACAAAGATCGTTATGTTTATCGGCACTTTGCATCGGCCGCGCTCCCGATTCCGGAAGTGCTTGACAT
TGGGGAATTCAGCGAGAGCCTGACCTATTGCATCTCCCGCCGTGCACAGGGTGTCACGTTGCAAGACCTG
CCTGAAACCGAACTGCCCGCTGTTCTGCAGCCGGTCGCGGAGGCCATGGATGCGATCGCTGCGGCCGATC
TTAGCCAGACGAGCGGGTTCGGCCCATTCGGACCGCAAGGAATCGGTCAATACACTACATGGCGTGATTT
CATATGCGCGATTGCTGATCCCCATGTGTATCACTGGCAAACTGTGATGGACGACACCGTCAGTGCGTCC
GTCGCGCAGGCTCTCGATGAGCTGATGCTTTGGGCCGAGGACTGCCCCGAAGTCCGGCACCTCGTGCACG
CGGATTTCGGCTCCAACAATGTCCTGACGGACAATGGCCGCATAACAGCGGTCATTGACTGGAGCGAGGC
GATGTTCGGGGATTCCCAATACGAGGTCGCCAACATCTTCTTCTGGAGGCCGTGGTTGGCTTGTATGGAG
CAGCAGACGCGCTACTTCGAGCGGAGGCATCCGGAGCTTGCAGGATCGCCGCGGCTCCGGGCGTATATGC
TCCGCATTGGTCTTGACCAACTCTATCAGAGCTTGGTTGACGGCAATTTCGATGATGCAGCTTGGGCGCA
GGGTCGATGCGACGCAATCGTCCGATCCGGAGCCGGGACTGTCGGGCGTACACAAATCGCCCGCAGAAGC
GCGGCCGTCTGGACCGATGGCTGTGTAGAAGTACTCGCCGATAGTGGAAACCGACGCCCCAGCACTCGTC
CGAGGGCAAAGGAACGCGGAGCCACGAACTTCTCTCTGTTAAAGCAAGCAGGAGATGTTGAAGAAAACCC
CGGGCCCATGAGCGAGCTGATTAAGGAGAACATGCACATGAAGCTGTACATGGAGGGCACCGTGGACAAC
CATCACTTCAAGTGCACATCCGAGGGCGAAGGCAAGCCCTACGAGGGCACCCAGACCATGAGAATCAAGG
TGGTCGAGGGCGGCCCTCTCCCCTTCGCCTTCGACATCCTGGCTACTAGCTTCCTCTACGGCAGCAAGAC
CTTCATCAACCACACCCAGGGCATCCCCGACTTCTTCAAGCAGTCCTTCCCTGAGGGCTTCACATGGGAG
AGAGTCACCACATACGAAGACGGGGGCGTGCTGACCGCTACCCAGGACACCAGCCTCCAGGACGGCTGCC
TCATCTACAACGTCAAGATCAGAGGGGTGAACTTCACATCCAACGGCCCTGTGATGCAGAAGAAAACACT
CGGCTGGGAGGCCTTCACCGAGACGCTGTACCCCGCTGACGGCGGCCTGGAAGGCAGAAACGACATGGCC
CTGAAGCTCGTGGGCGGGAGCCATCTGATCGCAAACATCAAGACCACATATAGATCCAAGAAACCCGCTA
AGAACCTCAAGATGCCTGGCGTCTACTATGTGGACTACAGACTGGAAAGAATCAAGGAGGCCAACAACGA
GACCTACGTCGAGCAGCACGAGGTGGCAGTGGCCAGATACTGCGACCTCCCTAGCAAACTGGGGCACAAG
CTTAATAGCAGCGGCCCCAGCGGCAGCAGCAGCCTGGAAGTGCTGTTCCAGGGCCCCCTGAGCAGCTCTG
GCCCCTCTGGCAGCGCCGCCAAGTTCAAAGAAACAGCTGCTGCTAAATTCGAGCGGCAGCACATGGACAG
CGGAGGAGGAGGCGAGAACCTGTACTTTCAGGGAGGCGGAGGCGGAGGGGACTATAAGGACGACGACGAC
AAGCTGACCGACGACCTGCCCAGGGCCTCGCCTGGAGAGGTTCCCGACATACCAGATGTCTCGAGGGGGG
GCCCGGTACCCAGCTTTTGTTCCCTTTAGTGAGGGTTAATTGCGCGCTTGGCGTAATCATGGTCATAGCT
GTTTCCTGTGTGAAATTGTTATCCGCTCACAATTCCACACAACATACGAGCCGGAAGCATAAAGTGTAAA
GCCTGGGGTGCCTAATGAGTGAGCTAACTCACATTAATTGCGTTGCGCTCACTGCCCGCTTTCCAGTCGG
GAAACCTGTCGTGCCAGCTGCATTAATGAATCGGCCAACGCGCGGGGAGAGGCGGTTTGCGTATTGGGCG
CTCTTCCGCTTCCTCGCTCACTGACTCGCTGCGCTCGGTCGTTCGGCTGCGGCGAGCGGTATCAGCTCAC
TCAAAGGCGGTAATACGGTTATCCACAGAATCAGGGGATAACGCAGGAAAGAACATGTGAGCAAAAGGCC
AGCAAAAGGCCAGGAACCGTAAAAAGGCCGCGTTGCTGGCGTTTTTCCATAGGCTCCGCCCCCCTGACGA
GCATCACAAAAATCGACGCTCAAGTCAGAGGTGGCGAAACCCGACAGGACTATAAAGATACCAGGCGTTT
CCCCCTGGAAGCTCCCTCGTGCGCTCTCCTGTTCCGACCCTGCCGCTTACCGGATACCTGTCCGCCTTTC
TCCCTTCGGGAAGCGTGGCGCTTTCTCATAGCTCACGCTGTAGGTATCTCAGTTCGGTGTAGGTCGTTCG
CTCCAAGCTGGGCTGTGTGCACGAACCCCCCGTTCAGCCCGACCGCTGCGCCTTATCCGGTAACTATCGT
CTTGAGTCCAACCCGGTAAGACACGACTTATCGCCACTGGCAGCAGCCACTGGTAACAGGATTAGCAGAG
CGAGGTATGTAGGCGGTGCTACAGAGTTCTTGAAGTGGTGGCCTAACTACGGCTACACTAGAAGAACAGT
ATTTGGTATCTGCGCTCTGCTGAAGCCAGTTACCTTCGGAAAAAGAGTTGGTAGCTCTTGATCCGGCAAA
CAAACCACCGCTGGTAGCGGTGGTTTTTTTGTTTGCAAGCAGCAGATTACGCGCAGAAAAAAAGGATCTC
AAGAAGATCCTTTGATCTTTTCTACGGGGTCTGACGCTCAGTGGAACGAAAACTCACGTTAAGGGATTTT
GGTCATGAGATTATCAAAAAGGATCTTCACCTAGATCCTTTTAAATTAAAAATGAAGTTTTAAATCAATC
TAAAGTATATATGAGTAAACTTGGTCTGACAGTTACCAATGCTTAATCAGTGAGGCACCTATCTCAGCGA
TCTGTCTATTTCGTTCATCCATAGTTGCCTGACTCCCCGTCGTGTAGATAACTACGATACGGGAGGGCTT
ACCATCTGGCCCCAGTGCTGCAATGATACCGCGAGACCCACGCTCACCGGCTCCAGATTTATCAGCAATA
AACCAGCCAGCCGGAAGGGCCGAGCGCAGAAGTGGTCCTGCAACTTTATCCGCCTCCATCCAGTCTATTA
ATTGTTGCCGGGAAGCTAGAGTAAGTAGTTCGCCAGTTAATAGTTTGCGCAACGTTGTTGCCATTGCTAC
AGGCATCGTGGTGTCACGCTCGTCGTTTGGTATGGCTTCATTCAGCTCCGGTTCCCAACGATCAAGGCGA
GTTACATGATCCCCCATGTTGTGCAAAAAAGCGGTTAGCTCCTTCGGTCCTCCGATCGTTGTCAGAAGTA
AGTTGGCCGCAGTGTTATCACTCATGGTTATGGCAGCACTGCATAATTCTCTTACTGTCATGCCATCCGT
AAGATGCTTTTCTGTGACTGGTGAGTACTCAACCAAGTCATTCTGAGAATAGTGTATGCGGCGACCGAGT
TGCTCTTGCCCGGCGTCAATACGGGATAATACCGCGCCACATAGCAGAACTTTAAAAGTGCTCATCATTG
GAAAACGTTCTTCGGGGCGAAAACTCTCAAGGATCTTACCGCTGTTGAGATCCAGTTCGATGTAACCCAC
TCGTGCACCCAACTGATCTTCAGCATCTTTTACTTTCACCAGCGTTTCTGGGTGAGCAAAAACAGGAAGG
CAAAATGCCGCAAAAAAGGGAATAAGGGCGACACGGAAATGTTGAATACTCATACTCTTCCTTTTTCAAT
ATTATTGAAGCATTTATCAGGGTTATTGTCTCATGAGCGGATACATATTTGAATGTATTTAGAAAAATAA
ACAAATAGGGGTTCCGCGCACATTTCCCCGAAAAGTGCCACCTG
[124 nt withheld, positions 4805-4928]
C
[91 nt withheld, positions 4930-5020]
A
[49 nt withheld, positions 5022-5070]
CCTTTGACGTTGGAGTCCACGTTCTTT
[37 nt withheld, positions 5098-5134]
ACCCTATCTCGGTCTATTCTTTTGATTTATAAGGGATTTTGCCGATTTCGGCCTATTGGTTAAAAAATGA
GCTGATTTAACAAAAATTTAACGCGAATTTTAACAAAATATTAACGCTTACAATTTCCATTCGCCATTCA
GGCTGCGCAACTGTTGGGAAGGGCGATCGGTGCGGGCCTCTTCGCTATTACGCCAGCTGGCGAAAGGGGG
ATGTGCTGCAAGGCGATTAAGTTGGGTAACGCCAGGGTTTTCCCAGTCA
